Addgene plasmid #73169: pAC1445-pmax-dCas9
Purpose: dCas9 expressed in pmax vector
Depositing lab: Albert Cheng. Depositing organization: Jackson Laboratory. Publication: Casilio: a versatile CRISPR-Cas9-Pumilio hybrid for gene regulation and genomic labeling. Cheng AW, Jillette N, Lee P, Plaskon D, Fujiwara Y, Wang W, Taghbalout A, Wang H. Cell Res. 2016 Feb;26(2):254-7. doi: 10.1038/cr.2016.3. Epub 2016 Jan 15. PubMed 26768771.
Backbone
  Vector backbone: pAC90-pmax-DEST
  Vector type: Mammalian Expression, CRISPR
Growth in bacteria
  Bacterial resistance: Kanamycin, 50 μg/mL
  Growth temperature: 37°C
  Growth strain: DH5alpha
  Copy number: Unknown
Gene/Insert
  Gene/Insert name: dCas9
  Species: Synthetic
  Promoter: CAGGS + chim intron
  Cloning method: Gateway Cloning
  Sequencing primers: 5′ gggcttgtcgagacagagaagat; 3′ ACCGAGGAGAGGGTTAGGGAT
Terms and licenses: Academic/Nonprofit Terms; Industry Terms: Not Available to Industry
Depositor comments: Please visit http://casil.io for more information, updates and protocols
How to cite: pAC1445-pmax-dCas9 was a gift from Albert Cheng (Addgene plasmid # 73169)
