[The description below was written by a language model from this plasmid's Addgene catalogue record, the feature table of its GenBank file and pLannotate feature annotations shown in this document.]
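Description:
pAC1445-pmax-dCas9 is a 7.3 kb mammalian expression plasmid for nuclease-dead Cas9, made by Gateway recombination of a dCas9 entry clone into the pAC90-pmax-DEST destination backbone. It replicates in E. coli from a high-copy ColE1/pUC-type origin and is selected with kanamycin through a Tn5 aminoglycoside phosphotransferase (NeoR/KanR) gene. In the annotation this gene is preceded only by a fragment of the bacterial bla promoter, and no eukaryotic promoter is annotated for it, so the record does not support its use for G418 selection in mammalian cells.

The catalogue lists the promoter as CAGGS plus a chimeric intron. The feature table instead annotates a CMV immediate-early enhancer and CMV promoter, followed by the β-globin/immunoglobulin chimeric intron, which generally improves transcript processing and expression. The record does not resolve this difference in promoter naming. Downstream, attB1 and attB2 sites left by the Gateway reaction flank the insert, which consists of a short HA epitope segment (annotated as a partial 3xHA) upstream of the Streptococcus pyogenes Cas9 coding sequence. The annotation tool labels this as Cas9, whereas the catalogue identifies it as the catalytically inactive dCas9. A backbone-encoded V5 tag lies beyond attB2, though whether it is translated in frame with dCas9 is not stated. An SV40 polyadenylation signal terminates the transcript. No guide RNA cassette is annotated.

The plasmid comes from work on the Casilio system, which combines dCas9 with Pumilio RNA-binding domains for gene regulation and genomic labelling, and it supplies the DNA-binding dCas9 component by transfection. The separate GenBank record held for this plasmid covers only 946 bp, spanning the replication origin.
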