Features (pLannotate 1.2.2; 13 found; start..end, strand, type, name):
    140..517     +  enhancer       CMV enhancer: human cytomegalovirus immediate early enhancer
    519..718     +  promoter       CMV promoter: human cytomegalovirus (CMV) immediate early promoter
    813..945     +  intron         chimeric intron: chimera between introns from human β-globin and immunoglobulin heavy chain genes
    960..984     +  protein_bind   attB1: mutant version of attB; recombination site for the Gateway® BP reaction BP Clonase™
   1065..1092    +  CDS            3xHA (fragment): three tandem HA epitope tags
   1125..5225    +  CDS            Cas9: Cas9 (Csn1) endonuclease from the Streptococcus pyogenes Type II CRISPR/Cas system generates RNA-guided double strand breaks in DNA
   5331..5355    -  protein_bind   attB2: mutant version of attB; recombination site for the Gateway® BP reaction BP Clonase™
   5408..5449    +  CDS            V5 tag: epitope tag from simian virus 5
   5504..5585    -  polyA_signal   SV40 poly(A) signal: SV40 polyadenylation signal
   5608..5676    -  CDS            large T antigen (fragment): large T antigen from SV40 (simian virus 40)
   5783..6370    -  rep_origin     ori: high-copy-number ColE1/pMB1/pBR322/pUC origin of replication
   6451..7245    -  CDS            NeoR/KanR: aminoglycoside phosphotransferase from Tn5; aph(3')-II (or nptII); confers resistance to neomycin, kanamycin, and G418 (Geneticin®)
   7246..7272    -  promoter       AmpR promoter (fragment): bla
>Addgene plasmid #73169 | pAC1445-pmax-dCas9 | depositor full sequence | sequence record 134586 | pAC1445-pmax-dCas9 sequence 7301 bps
TCAATATTGGCCATTAGCCATATTATTCATTGGTTATATAGCATAAATCAATATTGGCTATTGGCCATTG
CATACGTTGTATCTATATCATAATATGTACATTTATATTGGCTCATGTCCAATATGACCGCCATGTTGGC
ATTGATTATTGACTAGTTATTAATAGTAATCAATTACGGGGTCATTAGTTCATAGCCCATATATGGAGTT
CCGCGTTACATAACTTACGGTAAATGGCCCGCCTGGCTGACCGCCCAACGACCCCCGCCCATTGACGTCA
ATAATGACGTATGTTCCCATAGTAACGCCAATAGGGACTTTCCATTGACGTCAATGGGTGGAGTATTTAC
GGTAAACTGCCCACTTGGCAGTACATCAAGTGTATCATATGCCAAGTCCGCCCCCTATTGACGTCAATGA
CGGTAAATGGCCCGCCTGGCATTATGCCCAGTACATGACCTTACGGGACTTTCCTACTTGGCAGTACATC
TACGTATTAGTCATCGCTATTACCATGGTGATGCGGTTTTGGCAGTACACCAATGGGCGTGGATAGCGGT
TTGACTCACGGGGATTTCCAAGTCTCCACCCCATTGACGTCAATGGGAGTTTGTTTTGGCACCAAAATCA
ACGGGACTTTCCAAAATGTCGTAATAACCCCGCCCCGTTGACGCAAATGGGCGGTAGGCGTGTACGGTGG
GAGGTCTATATAAGCAGAGGTCGTTTAGTGAACCGTCAGATCACTAGTAGCTTTATTGCGGTAGTTTATC
ACAGTTAAATTGCTAACGCAGTCAGTGCTCGACTGATCACAGGTAAGTATCAAGGTTACAAGACAGGTTT
AAGGAGGCCAATAGAAACTGGGCTTGTCGAGACAGAGAAGATTCTTGCGTTTCTGATAGGCACCTATTGG
TCTTACTGACATCCACTTTGCCTTTCTCTCCACAGGGAAAAAACAATTGACAAGTTTGTACAAAAAAGCA
GGCTCCGAATTCACCGGTGCCGCCACCATGATCGATGGTGGCGGTGGTAGCGGGGGAGGCGGCTCCGGGG
GCGGAGGCAGTATGTACCCATACGATGTTCCAGATTACGCTTCGCCGAAGAAAAAGCGCAAGGTCGAAGC
GTCCGACAAGAAGTACAGCATCGGCCTGGCCATCGGCACCAACTCTGTGGGCTGGGCCGTGATCACCGAC
GAGTACAAGGTGCCCAGCAAGAAATTCAAGGTGCTGGGCAACACCGACCGGCACAGCATCAAGAAGAACC
TGATCGGAGCCCTGCTGTTCGACAGCGGCGAAACAGCCGAGGCCACCCGGCTGAAGAGAACCGCCAGAAG
AAGATACACCAGACGGAAGAACCGGATCTGCTATCTGCAAGAGATCTTCAGCAACGAGATGGCCAAGGTG
GACGACAGCTTCTTCCACAGACTGGAAGAGTCCTTCCTGGTGGAAGAGGATAAGAAGCACGAGCGGCACC
CCATCTTCGGCAACATCGTGGACGAGGTGGCCTACCACGAGAAGTACCCCACCATCTACCACCTGAGAAA
GAAACTGGTGGACAGCACCGACAAGGCCGACCTGCGGCTGATCTATCTGGCCCTGGCCCACATGATCAAG
TTCCGGGGCCACTTCCTGATCGAGGGCGACCTGAACCCCGACAACAGCGACGTGGACAAGCTGTTCATCC
AGCTGGTGCAGACCTACAACCAGCTGTTCGAGGAAAACCCCATCAACGCCAGCGGCGTGGACGCCAAGGC
CATCCTGTCTGCCAGACTGAGCAAGAGCAGACGGCTGGAAAATCTGATCGCCCAGCTGCCCGGCGAGAAG
AAGAATGGCCTGTTCGGCAACCTGATTGCCCTGAGCCTGGGCCTGACCCCCAACTTCAAGAGCAACTTCG
ACCTGGCCGAGGATGCCAAACTGCAGCTGAGCAAGGACACCTACGACGACGACCTGGACAACCTGCTGGC
CCAGATCGGCGACCAGTACGCCGACCTGTTTCTGGCCGCCAAGAACCTGTCCGACGCCATCCTGCTGAGC
GACATCCTGAGAGTGAACACCGAGATCACCAAGGCCCCCCTGAGCGCCTCTATGATCAAGAGATACGACG
AGCACCACCAGGACCTGACCCTGCTGAAAGCTCTCGTGCGGCAGCAGCTGCCTGAGAAGTACAAAGAGAT
TTTCTTCGACCAGAGCAAGAACGGCTACGCCGGCTACATTGACGGCGGAGCCAGCCAGGAAGAGTTCTAC
AAGTTCATCAAGCCCATCCTGGAAAAGATGGACGGCACCGAGGAACTGCTCGTGAAGCTGAACAGAGAGG
ACCTGCTGCGGAAGCAGCGGACCTTCGACAACGGCAGCATCCCCCACCAGATCCACCTGGGAGAGCTGCA
CGCCATTCTGCGGCGGCAGGAAGATTTTTACCCATTCCTGAAGGACAACCGGGAAAAGATCGAGAAGATC
CTGACCTTCCGCATCCCCTACTACGTGGGCCCTCTGGCCAGGGGAAACAGCAGATTCGCCTGGATGACCA
GAAAGAGCGAGGAAACCATCACCCCCTGGAACTTCGAGGAAGTGGTGGACAAGGGCGCTTCCGCCCAGAG
CTTCATCGAGCGGATGACCAACTTCGATAAGAACCTGCCCAACGAGAAGGTGCTGCCCAAGCACAGCCTG
CTGTACGAGTACTTCACCGTGTATAACGAGCTGACCAAAGTGAAATACGTGACCGAGGGAATGAGAAAGC
CCGCCTTCCTGAGCGGCGAGCAGAAAAAGGCCATCGTGGACCTGCTGTTCAAGACCAACCGGAAAGTGAC
CGTGAAGCAGCTGAAAGAGGACTACTTCAAGAAAATCGAGTGCTTCGACTCCGTGGAAATCTCCGGCGTG
GAAGATCGGTTCAACGCCTCCCTGGGCACATACCACGATCTGCTGAAAATTATCAAGGACAAGGACTTCC
TGGACAATGAGGAAAACGAGGACATTCTGGAAGATATCGTGCTGACCCTGACACTGTTTGAGGACAGAGA
GATGATCGAGGAACGGCTGAAAACCTATGCCCACCTGTTCGACGACAAAGTGATGAAGCAGCTGAAGCGG
CGGAGATACACCGGCTGGGGCAGGCTGAGCCGGAAGCTGATCAACGGCATCCGGGACAAGCAGTCCGGCA
AGACAATCCTGGATTTCCTGAAGTCCGACGGCTTCGCCAACAGAAACTTCATGCAGCTGATCCACGACGA
CAGCCTGACCTTTAAAGAGGACATCCAGAAAGCCCAGGTGTCCGGCCAGGGCGATAGCCTGCACGAGCAC
ATTGCCAATCTGGCCGGCAGCCCCGCCATTAAGAAGGGCATCCTGCAGACAGTGAAGGTGGTGGACGAGC
TCGTGAAAGTGATGGGCCGGCACAAGCCCGAGAACATCGTGATCGAAATGGCCAGAGAGAACCAGACCAC
CCAGAAGGGACAGAAGAACAGCCGCGAGAGAATGAAGCGGATCGAAGAGGGCATCAAAGAGCTGGGCAGC
CAGATCCTGAAAGAACACCCCGTGGAAAACACCCAGCTGCAGAACGAGAAGCTGTACCTGTACTACCTGC
AGAATGGGCGGGATATGTACGTGGACCAGGAACTGGACATCAACCGGCTGTCCGACTACGATGTGGACGC
CATCGTGCCTCAGAGCTTTCTGAAGGACGACTCCATCGACAACAAGGTGCTGACCAGAAGCGACAAGAAC
CGGGGCAAGAGCGACAACGTGCCCTCCGAAGAGGTCGTGAAGAAGATGAAGAACTACTGGCGGCAGCTGC
TGAACGCCAAGCTGATTACCCAGAGAAAGTTCGACAATCTGACCAAGGCCGAGAGAGGCGGCCTGAGCGA
ACTGGATAAGGCCGGCTTCATCAAGAGACAGCTGGTGGAAACCCGGCAGATCACAAAGCACGTGGCACAG
ATCCTGGACTCCCGGATGAACACTAAGTACGACGAGAATGACAAGCTGATCCGGGAAGTGAAAGTGATCA
CCCTGAAGTCCAAGCTGGTGTCCGATTTCCGGAAGGATTTCCAGTTTTACAAAGTGCGCGAGATCAACAA
CTACCACCACGCCCACGACGCCTACCTGAACGCCGTCGTGGGAACCGCCCTGATCAAAAAGTACCCTAAG
CTGGAAAGCGAGTTCGTGTACGGCGACTACAAGGTGTACGACGTGCGGAAGATGATCGCCAAGAGCGAGC
AGGAAATCGGCAAGGCTACCGCCAAGTACTTCTTCTACAGCAACATCATGAACTTTTTCAAGACCGAGAT
TACCCTGGCCAACGGCGAGATCCGGAAGCGGCCTCTGATCGAGACAAACGGCGAAACCGGGGAGATCGTG
TGGGATAAGGGCCGGGATTTTGCCACCGTGCGGAAAGTGCTGAGCATGCCCCAAGTGAATATCGTGAAAA
AGACCGAGGTGCAGACAGGCGGCTTCAGCAAAGAGTCTATCCTGCCCAAGAGGAACAGCGATAAGCTGAT
CGCCAGAAAGAAGGACTGGGACCCTAAGAAGTACGGCGGCTTCGACAGCCCCACCGTGGCCTATTCTGTG
CTGGTGGTGGCCAAAGTGGAAAAGGGCAAGTCCAAGAAACTGAAGAGTGTGAAAGAGCTGCTGGGGATCA
CCATCATGGAAAGAAGCAGCTTCGAGAAGAATCCCATCGACTTTCTGGAAGCCAAGGGCTACAAAGAAGT
GAAAAAGGACCTGATCATCAAGCTGCCTAAGTACTCCCTGTTCGAGCTGGAAAACGGCCGGAAGAGAATG
CTGGCCTCTGCCGGCGAACTGCAGAAGGGAAACGAACTGGCCCTGCCCTCCAAATATGTGAACTTCCTGT
ACCTGGCCAGCCACTATGAGAAGCTGAAGGGCTCCCCCGAGGATAATGAGCAGAAACAGCTGTTTGTGGA
ACAGCACAAGCACTACCTGGACGAGATCATCGAGCAGATCAGCGAGTTCTCCAAGAGAGTGATCCTGGCC
GACGCTAATCTGGACAAAGTGCTGTCCGCCTACAACAAGCACCGGGATAAGCCCATCAGAGAGCAGGCCG
AGAATATCATCCACCTGTTTACCCTGACCAATCTGGGAGCCCCTGCCGCCTTCAAGTACTTTGACACCAC
CATCGACCGGAAGAGGTACACCAGCACCAAAGAGGTGCTGGACGCCACCCTGATCCACCAGAGCATCACC
GGCCTGTACGAGACACGGATCGACCTGTCTCAGCTGGGAGGCGACAGCCCCAAGAAGAAGAGAAAGGTGG
AGGCCAGCGGAGGCGGCGGTAGCGGAGGAGGCGGGTCCGGCGGCGGCGGTAGTGGGCCGGCCTGATTAAT
TAAGAATTCGACCCAGCTTTCTTGTACAAAGTGGTTGATATCCAGCACAGTGGCGGCCGCTCGAGTCTAG
AGGGCCCGCGGTTCGAAGGTAAGCCTATCCCTAACCCTCTCCTCGGTCTCGATTCTACGCGTACCGGTTA
GCAATTGTTTTTTCGATGAGTTTGGACAAACCACAACTAGAATGCAGTGAAAAAAATGCTTTATTTGTGA
AATTTGTGATGCTATTGCTTTATTTGTAACCATTATAAGCTGCAATAAACAAGTTAACAACAACAATTGC
ATTCATTTTATGTTTCAGGTTCAGGGGGAGGTGTGGGAGGTTTTTTAAAGCAAGTAAAACCTCTACAAAT
GTGGTACTTAAGAGGGGGAGACCAAAGGGCGAGACGTTAAGGCCTCACGTGACATGTGAGCAAAAGGCCA
GCAAAAGGCCAGGAACCGTAAAAAGGCCGCGTTGCTGGCGTTTTTCCATAGGCTCCGCCCCCCTGACGAG
CATCACAAAAATCGACGCTCAAGTCAGAGGTGGCGAAACCCGACAGGACTATAAAGATACCAGGCGTTTC
CCCCTGGAAGCTCCCTCGTGCGCTCTCCTGTTCCGACCCTGCCGCTTACCGGATACCTGTCCGCCTTTCT
CCCTTCGGGAAGCGTGGCGCTTTCTCATAGCTCACGCTGTAGGTATCTCAGTTCGGTGTAGGTCGTTCGC
TCCAAGCTGGGCTGTGTGCACGAACCCCCCGTTCAGCCCGACCGCTGCGCCTTATCCGGTAACTATCGTC
TTGAGTCCAACCCGGTAAGACACGACTTATCGCCACTGGCAGCAGCCACTGGTAACAGGATTAGCAGAGC
GAGGTATGTAGGCGGTGCTACAGAGTTCTTGAAGTGGTGGCCTAACTACGGCTACACTAGAAGGACAGTA
TTTGGTATCTGCGCTCTGCTGAAGCCAGTTACCTTCGGAAAAAGAGTTGGTAGCTCTTGATCCGGCAAAC
AAACCACGCTGGTAGCGGTGGTTTTTTTGTTTGCAAGCAGCAGATTACGCGCAGAAAAAAAGGATCTCAA
GAAGATCCTTTGATCTTTTCTACGGGGTCTGACGCTCAGTGGAACGAAAACTCACGTTAAGGGATTTTGG
TCATGCCGTCTCAGAAGAACTCGTCAAGAAGGCGATAGAAGGCGATGCGCTGCGAATCGGGAGCGGCGAT
ACCGTAAAGCACGAGGAAGCGGTCAGCCCATTCGCCGCCAAGCTCTTCAGCAATATCACGGGTAGCCAAC
GCTATGTCCTGATAGCGGTCCGCCACACCCAGCCGGCCACAGTCGATGAATCCAGAAAAGCGGCCATTTT
CCACCATGATATTCGGCAAGCAGGCATCGCCATGGGTCACGACGAGATCCTCGCCGTCGGGCATGCTCGC
CTTGAGCCTGGCGAACAGTTCGGCTGGCGCGAGCCCCTGATGCTCTTCGTCCAGATCATCCTGATCGACA
AGACCGGCTTCCATCCGAGTACGTGCTCGCTCGATGCGATGTTTCGCTTGGTGGTCGAATGGGCAGGTAG
CCGGATCAAGCGTATGCAGCCGCCGCATTGCATCAGCCATGATGGATACTTTCTCGGCAGGAGCAAGGTG
AGATGACAGGAGATCCTGCCCCGGCACTTCGCCCAATAGCAGCCAGTCCCTTCCCGCTTCAGTGACAACG
TCGAGCACAGCTGCGCAAGGAACGCCCGTCGTGGCCAGCCACGATAGCCGCGCTGCCTCGTCTTGCAGTT
CATTCAGGGCACCGGACAGGTCGGTCTTGACAAAAAGAACCGGGCGCCCCTGCGCTGACAGCCGGAACAC
GGCGGCATCAGAGCAGCCGATTGTCTGTTGTGCCCAGTCATAGCCGAATAGCCTCTCCACCCAAGCGGCC
GGAGAACCTGCGTGCAATCCATCTTGTTCAATCATAATATTATTGAAGCATTTATCAGGGTTCGTCTCGT
CCCGGTCTCCTCCCATGCATG
