LOCUS       Exported 946 bp ds-DNA linear SYN 26-MAY-2021
DEFINITION  dCas9 expressed in pmax vector.
ACCESSION   .
VERSION     .
KEYWORDS    pAC1445-pmax-dCas9
SOURCE      synthetic DNA construct
  ORGANISM  synthetic DNA construct
REFERENCE   1 (bases 1 to 946)
  AUTHORS   Cheng AW, Jillette N, Lee P, Plaskon D, Fujiwara Y, Wang W,
            Taghbalout A, Wang H
  TITLE     Casilio: a versatile CRISPR-Cas9-Pumilio hybrid for gene regulation
            and genomic labeling.
  JOURNAL   Cell Res. 2016 Feb;26(2):254-7. doi: 10.1038/cr.2016.3. Epub 2016
            Jan 15.
  PUBMED    26768771
REFERENCE   2 (bases 1 to 946)
  AUTHORS   .
  TITLE     Direct Submission
  JOURNAL   Exported May 26, 2021 from SnapGene Server 1.1.58
            http://www.snapgene.com
FEATURES             Location/Qualifiers
     source          1..946
                     /organism="synthetic DNA construct"
                     /mol_type="other DNA"
     rep_origin      complement(204..792)
                     /direction=LEFT
                     /label=ori
                     /note="high-copy-number ColE1/pMB1/pBR322/pUC origin of
                     replication"
     primer_bind     complement(284..303)
                     /label=pBR322ori-F
                     /note="pBR322 origin, forward primer"
ORIGIN
        1 acagttaaca acaacaattg cattcatttt atgtttcagg ttcaggggga ggtgtgggag
       61 gttttttaaa gcaagtaaaa cctctacaaa tgtggtactt aagaggggga gaccaaaggg
      121 cgagacgtta aggcctcacg tgacatgtga gcaaaaggcc agcaaaaggc caggaaccgt
      181 aaaaaggccg cgttgctggc gtttttccat aggctccgcc cccctgacga gcatcacaaa
      241 aatcgacgct caagtcagag gtggcgaaac ccgacaggac tataaagata ccaggcgttt
      301 ccccctggaa gctccctcgt gcgctctcct gttccgaccc tgccgcttac gggatacctg
      361 tccgcctttc tcccttcggg aagcgtggcg ctttctcata gctcacgctg taggtatctc
      421 agttcggtgt aggtcgttcg ctccaagctg ggctgtgtgc acgaaccccc cgttcagccc
      481 gaccgctgcg ccttatccgg taactatcgt cttgagtcca acccggtaag acacgactta
      541 tcgccactgg cagcagccac tggtaacagg attagcagag cgaggtatgt aggcggtgct
      601 acagagttct tgaagtggtg gcctaactac ggctacacta gaagaacagt atttggtatc
      661 tgcgctctgc tgaagccagt taccttcgga aaaagagttg gtagctcttg atccggcaaa
      721 caaaccaccg ctggtagcgg tggttttttt gtttgcaagc agcagattac gcgcagaaaa
      781 aaaggatctc aagaagatcc tttgatcttt tctacggggt ctgacgctca gtggaacgaa
      841 aactcacgtt aagggatttt ggtcatgccg tctcagaaga actcgtcaag aaggcgatag
      901 aaggcgatgc gctgcgaatc gggagcggcg ataccgtaaa gcacga
//
