>Addgene plasmid #73169 | pAC1445-pmax-dCas9 | addgene partial sequence | sequence record 139646 | CMV-F 5'-CGCAAATGGGCGGTAGGCGTG-3'
TGAACCGTCAGATCACTAGTAGCTTTATTGCGGTAGTTTATCACAGTTAAATTGCTAACGCAGTCAGTGC
TCGACTGATCACAGGTAAGTATCAAGGTTACAAGACAGGTTTAAGGAGGCCAATAGAAACTGGGCTTGTC
GAGACAGAGAAGATTCTTGCGTTTCTGATAGGCACCTATTGGTCTTACTGACATCCACTTTGCCTTTCTC
TCCACAGGGAAAAAACAATTGACAAGTTTGTACAAAAAAGCAGGCTCCGAATTCACCGGTGCCGCCACCA
TGATCGATGGTGGCGGTGGTAGCGGGGGAGGCGGCTCCGGGGGCGGAGGCAGTATGTACCCATACGATGT
TCCAGATTACGCTTCGCCGAAGAAAAAGCGCAAGGTCGAAGCGTCCGACAAGAAGTACAGCATCGGCCTG
GCCATCGGCACCAACTCTGTGGGCTGGGCCGTGATCACCGACGAGTACAAGGTGCCCAGCAAGAAATTCA
AGGTGCTGGGCAACACCGACCGGCACAGCATCAAGAAGAACCTGATCGGAGCCCTGCTGTTCGACAGCGG
CGAAACAGCCGAGGCCACCCGGCTGAAGAGAACCGCCAGAAGAAGATACACCAGACGGAAGAACCGGATC
TGCTATCTGCAAGAGATCTTCAGCAACGAGATGGCCAAGGTGGACGACAGCTTCTTCCACAGACTGGAAG
AGTCCTTCCTGGTGGAAGAGGATAAGAAGCACGAGCGGCACCCCATCTTCGGCAACATCGTGGACGAGGT
GGCCTACCACGAGAAGTACCCCACCATCTACCACCTGAGAAAGAAACTGGTGGACAGCACCGACAAGGCC
GACCTGCGGCTGATCTATCTGGCCCTGGCCCACATGATCAAGTTCCGGGGCCACTTCCTGATCGAGGGCG
ACCTGAACCCC
