>Addgene plasmid #73169 | pAC1445-pmax-dCas9 | addgene partial sequence | sequence record 139971 | EBV-rev 5'-GTGGTTTGTCCAAACTCATC-3'
GAGACCGAGGAGAGGGTTAGGGATAGGCTTACCTTCGAACCGCGGGCCCTCTAGACTCGAGCGGCCGCCA
CTGTGCTGGATATCAACCACTTTGTACAAGAAAGCTGGGTCGAATTCTTAATTAATCAGGCCGGCCCACT
ACCGCCGCCGCCGGACCCGCCTCCTCCGCTACCGCCGCCTCCGCTGGCCTCCACCTTTCTCTTCTTCTTG
GGGCTGTCGCCTCCCAGCTGAGACAGGTCGATCCGTGTCTCGTACAGGCCGGTGATGCTCTGGTGGATCA
GGGTGGCGTCCAGCACCTCTTTGGTGCTGGTGTACCTCTTCCGGTCGATGGTGGTGTCAAAGTACTTGAA
GGCGGCAGGGGCTCCCAGATTGGTCAGGGTAAACAGGTGGATGATATTCTCGGCCTGCTCTCTGATGGGC
TTATCCCGGTGCTTGTTGTAGGCGGACAGCACTTTGTCCAGATTAGCGTCGGCCAGGATCACTCTCTTGG
AGAACTCGCTGATCTGCTCGATGATCTCGTCCAGGTAGTGCTTGTGCTGTTCCACAAACAGCTGTTTCTG
CTCATTATCCTCGGGGGAGCCCTTCAGCTTCTCATAGTGGCTGGCCAGGTACAGGAAGTTCACATATTTG
GAGGGCAGGGCCAGTTCGTTTCCCTTCTGCAGTTCGCCGGCAGAGGCCAGCATTCTCTTCCGGCCGTTTT
CCAGCTCGAACAGGGAGTACTTAGGCAGCTTGATGATCAGGTCCTTTTTCACTTCTTTGTAGCCCTTGGC
TTCCAGAAAGTCGATGGGATTCTTCTCGAAGCTGCTTCTTTCCATGATGGTGATCCCCAGCAGCTCTTTC
ACACTCTTCAGTTTCTTGGACTTGCCCTTTTCCACTTTGGCCACCACCAGCACAGAATAGGCCACGGTGG
GGCTGTCGAAGCCGCCGTACTTCTTAGGGTCCCAGTCCTTCTTTCTGGCGATCAGCTTATCGCTGTTCCT
CTTGGGCAGGATAGACTCTTTGCTGAAGCCGCCTGTCTGCA
